Addgene plasmid #18297: T4 Lysozyme N40-[AA] WT*
Depositing lab: Brian Matthews. Depositing organization: University of Oregon.
Backbone
  Vector backbone: pHS1403
  Backbone size w/o insert (bp): 5000
  Vector type: Bacterial Expression
Growth in bacteria
  Bacterial resistance: Ampicillin, 100 μg/mL
  Growth temperature: 37°C
  Growth strain: DH5alpha
  Copy number: High Copy
Gene/Insert
  Gene/Insert name: T4 Lysozyme
  Species: Bacteriophage T4
  Insert size (bp): 600
  Mutation: N40-[AA] WT*
  GenBank ID: NP_049736
  Entrez Gene: e (a.k.a. T4p123)
  Cloning method: Restriction Enzyme; 5′ cloning site BamHI (not destroyed); 3′ cloning site HindIII (not destroyed)
  Sequencing primers: 5′ na; 3′ GGCGTATCACGAGGCCC
Terms and licenses: Academic/Nonprofit Terms; Industry Terms: Not Available to Industry
Depositor comments: The BamHI site is 27 bp from the ATG and the HindIII site is 115 bp from the stop.
How to cite: T4 Lysozyme N40-[AA] WT* was a gift from Brian Matthews (Addgene plasmid # 18297 ; http://n2t.net/addgene:18297 ; RRID:Addgene_18297)
