[The description below was written by a language model from this plasmid's Addgene catalogue record.]
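Description:
T4 Lysozyme N40-[AA] WT* is a bacterial expression plasmid built on the pHS1403 backbone (about 5 kb without insert) that carries a variant of the bacteriophage T4 lysozyme gene (gene e). It is maintained in E. coli as a high-copy plasmid under ampicillin selection. The record does not name the origin of replication or the promoter that drives expression, and no feature table is available to confirm them.

The insert is roughly 600 bp and sits between BamHI and HindIII sites, both of which were preserved during cloning, so the coding segment can be excised or swapped as a cassette. According to the depositor, the BamHI site lies 27 bp from the start codon and the HindIII site 115 bp beyond the stop codon, so the fragment includes short flanking untranslated regions in addition to the open reading frame. No epitope or purification tags are recorded.

The mutation is given only as "N40-[AA] WT*". Read by the usual naming convention for T4 lysozyme variants, this suggests an insertion of two alanine residues following asparagine 40, made in the "WT*" background, a term generally used for the cysteine-free pseudo-wild-type protein. The record itself does not spell out either point, so this reading should be checked against the sequence. T4 lysozyme is a classic model protein for studying folding, stability and structural tolerance to mutation, and a construct like this would typically be used to produce the variant protein in bacteria for biophysical or crystallographic analysis, although the record does not state a specific purpose.
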