>Addgene plasmid #18297 | T4 Lysozyme N40-[AA] WT* | addgene partial sequence | sequence record 24085 | 3primeUP
CTANGAAAAGCCCGCTCATTAGGCGGGCTCAGATCTGCTCATGTTTGACAGCTTATCATCGATAAGCTTC
GGCAATAAATTCTTGATATGTTTTCATATGTTTCCTTTAAATATTTTAATTAGTAATTGTCTATTCAAGT
AATTGTGAATATACTATCACAATTCCAAGAGAAAGTAAACAGCTTTATAGATTTTTATACGCGTCCCAAG
TGCCAGTTCTAAACGTTGTAATGACTCGTTTTGCGCGATTAGGTGTTTGATTATACCATCTACTTTTAGC
TAAGTTAACTGCTGCTTCATCCCAGCGTTTTTGTTGAAGCATACGTAAAGAGTTAGTAAATCCTGCCACA
CCGGTTTCTCCCATTTGGAAAACCATATTAATCAATGCAGCGCGACGAACCGCATCAAGAGAATCATAAA
CCGGTTTTAATTTAGCATTTCTCAGAATTCCGCGAACAGCAGCATCAACATCCTGATTAAAGAGTTTTTC
AGCCTCATCTTTTGTAATTACACCATTAGTATTACGCCCAATAGCTTTATCTAATTCAGATTTAGCAGCT
GCAGCATTAAGTGATGGACTTTTTGTAAGCAAATGACCGATGCCAATAGTGTAATAGCCTTCTGTGTCTT
TATAGATTTTAAGTCTAAGACCTTCATCTATACGTAACATTTCAAATATATTCATAATACCTCCTAAGCA
TCGATGGATCCTGTTTCCTGTGTGAAATTGTTATCCGCTCACAATTCCACACATTATACGAGCCGATGAT
TAATTGTCAACAGGGGGATGGGGAGTAAGCTGATCCTGTTTCCTGTGTGAAATTGTTATCCGCTCACAAT
TCCACACATTATACGAGCCGATGATTAATTGTCAACAGGGGGATGGGGAGTAAGCTCATCGATGGATCGA
CCGGGNNTNNCCGGGGGGNAAAATNGNNNNCCNNCNCNNAATTCCCCNCNTTTANACNANNCCGGNANNC
NNAANGNGGNAAAGCCCGGGGGGGNCCNAANGNGNGGAGCNAACTTACNNTTAATTGCGNTGGCNCNCNC
NGGCCCNCTTTCCCNGNCGGGAAANCCNGNNNGGGCCNGGANNCCNNCNNAAGGG
